Addgene plasmid #75878: CKMT1A gRNA (BRDN0001145999)
Purpose: 3rd generation lentiviral gRNA plasmid targeting human CKMT1A
Depositing lab: John Doench & David Root. Depositing organization: Broad Institute. Publication: Optimized sgRNA design to maximize activity and minimize off-target effects of CRISPR-Cas9. Doench JG, Fusi N, Sullender M, Hegde M, Vaimberg EW, Donovan KF, Smith I, Tothova Z, Wilen C, Orchard R, Virgin HW, Listgarten J, Root DE. Nat Biotechnol. 2016 Jan 18. doi: 10.1038/nbt.3437. PubMed 26780180.
Backbone
  Vector backbone: lentiGuide-Puro
  Backbone manufacturer: Zhang Lab (Addgene plasmid # 52963)
  Vector type: Mammalian Expression, Lentiviral, CRISPR
  Selectable markers: Puromycin
Growth in bacteria
  Bacterial resistance: Ampicillin, 100 μg/mL
  Growth temperature: 37°C
  Growth strain: DH5alpha
  Copy number: High Copy
Gene/Insert
  Gene/Insert name: CKMT1A,CKMT1B (alt names: CKMT1A; NM_001015001.1)
  gRNA/shRNA sequence: GAGCCGTGCATAGACTGCTG
  Species: H. sapiens (human)
  Entrez Gene: CKMT1A (a.k.a. CKMT1, UMTCK, CKMT1B, FLJ50967)
  Promoter: hU6
  Cloning method: Unknown
  Sequencing primers: 5′ U6-F; 3′ pS2-R
Terms and licenses: Academic/Nonprofit Terms; Industry Terms: Not Available to Industry
Depositor comments: The gRNA was designed to target the following Genbank reference sequence(s): NM_001015001.1,NM_020990.3. Note that this plasmid does NOT contain Cas9. It should be used in conjunction with lentiCas9-Blast (Addgene #52962) or otherwise with cell lines already expressing Cas9. Browse the full kinome gRNA library at http://www.addgene.org/pooled-library/broadgpp-human-kinome/ or visit http://www.broadinstitute.org/rnai/public/ for detailed protocols and information.
How to cite: CKMT1A gRNA (BRDN0001145999) was a gift from John Doench & David Root (Addgene plasmid # 75878 ; http://n2t.net/addgene:75878 ; RRID:Addgene_75878)
