[The description below was written by a language model from this plasmid's Addgene catalogue record and the feature table of its GenBank file.]
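Description:
CKMT1A gRNA (BRDN0001145999) is a third-generation lentiviral CRISPR guide plasmid built on the lentiGuide-Puro backbone, carrying a single guide RNA directed against human CKMT1A. The depositor notes that the guide was designed against two reference transcripts, and the insert is listed as CKMT1A,CKMT1B, so it is expected to target both of these closely related mitochondrial creatine kinase genes. The 8.3 kb circular plasmid is maintained in E. coli at high copy through a ColE1/pUC-type origin with ampicillin selection (AmpR). It also carries an f1 origin and an SV40 origin and poly(A) signal in the backbone.

The lentiviral transfer cassette begins with an RSV promoter fused to a truncated HIV-1 5' LTR, which makes genomic RNA production Tat-independent. This is followed by the Psi packaging signal, the RRE for Rev-dependent nuclear export, and a cPPT/CTS element that aids nuclear import of the reverse-transcribed genome. The cassette ends in a self-inactivating Delta-U3 3' LTR. Within it, a human U6 RNA polymerase III promoter drives the 20-nt spacer joined to the Streptococcus pyogenes Cas9 gRNA scaffold. A separate EF-1-alpha promoter, including its intron A, expresses puromycin N-acetyltransferase for selecting transduced mammalian cells, and a downstream WPRE enhances transcript expression.

The plasmid does not encode Cas9, so it must be used with a separate Cas9 vector or in cells already expressing Cas9. It belongs to a human kinome gRNA collection and is suited to stable knockout of its target genes after lentiviral delivery.
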