LOCUS       Exported 8323 bp ds-DNA circular SYN 13-MAY-2021
DEFINITION  3rd generation lentiviral gRNA plasmid targeting human CKMT1A.
ACCESSION   .
VERSION     .
KEYWORDS    CKMT1A gRNA (BRDN0001145999)
SOURCE      synthetic DNA construct
  ORGANISM  synthetic DNA construct
REFERENCE   1 (bases 1 to 8323)
  AUTHORS   Doench JG, Fusi N, Sullender M, Hegde M, Vaimberg EW, Donovan KF,
            Smith I, Tothova Z, Wilen C, Orchard R, Virgin HW, Listgarten J,
            Root DE
  TITLE     Optimized sgRNA design to maximize activity and minimize off-target
            effects of CRISPR-Cas9.
  JOURNAL   Nat Biotechnol. 2016 Jan 18. doi: 10.1038/nbt.3437.
  PUBMED    26780180
REFERENCE   2 (bases 1 to 8323)
  AUTHORS   .
  TITLE     Direct Submission
  JOURNAL   Exported May 13, 2021 from SnapGene Server 1.1.58
            http://www.snapgene.com
FEATURES             Location/Qualifiers
     source          1..8323
                     /organism="synthetic DNA construct"
                     /mol_type="other DNA"
     promoter        87..1265
                     /label=EF-1-alpha promoter
                     /note="strong constitutive promoter for human elongation
                     factor EF-1-alpha"
     intron          318..1256
                     /label=EF-1-alpha intron A
                     /note="intron upstream of the start codon of human
                     EF-1-alpha"
     primer_bind     1213..1233
                     /label=EF1a-F
                     /note="Human elongation factor-1a promoter, forward primer"
     CDS             1278..1877
                     /codon_start=1
                     /gene="pac from Streptomyces alboniger"
                     /product="puromycin N-acetyltransferase"
                     /label=PuroR
                     /note="confers resistance to puromycin"
                     /translation="MTEYKPTVRLATRDDVPRAVRTLAAAFADYPATRHTVDPDRHIER
                     VTELQELFLTRVGLDIGKVWVADDGAAVAVWTTPESVEAGAVFAEIGPRMAELSGSRLA
                     AQQQMEGLLAPHRPKEPAWFLATVGVSPDHQGKGLGSAVVLPGVEAAERAGVPAFLETS
                     APRNLPFYERLGFTVTADVEVPEGPRTWCMTRKPGA"
     primer_bind     complement(1278..1297)
                     /label=Puro-R
                     /note="Puromycin resistance gene, reverse primer. Also
                     called puro-variant-R"
     primer_bind     1774..1794
                     /label=Puro-F
                     /note="Puromycin resistance gene, forward primer"
     misc_feature    1893..2481
                     /label=WPRE
                     /note="woodchuck hepatitis virus posttranscriptional
                     regulatory element"
     primer_bind     complement(1946..1966)
                     /label=WPRE-R
                     /note="WPRE, reverse primer"
     CDS             complement(2364..2375)
                     /codon_start=1
                     /product="Factor Xa recognition and cleavage site"
                     /label=Factor Xa site
                     /translation="IEGR"
     LTR             2553..2786
                     /label=3' LTR (Delta-U3)
                     /note="self-inactivating 3' long terminal repeat (LTR) from
                     HIV-1"
     polyA_signal    2864..2985
                     /label=SV40 poly(A) signal
                     /note="SV40 polyadenylation signal"
     primer_bind     complement(2901..2920)
                     /label=SV40pA-R
                     /note="SV40 polyA, reverse primer"
     primer_bind     2955..2974
                     /label=EBV-rev
                     /note="SV40 polyA terminator, reverse primer"
     rep_origin      3025..3160
                     /label=SV40 ori
                     /note="SV40 origin of replication"
     primer_bind     3087..3106
                     /label=SV40pro-F
                     /note="SV40 promoter/origin, forward primer"
     primer_bind     complement(3180..3199)
                     /label=T7
                     /note="T7 promoter, forward primer"
     promoter        complement(3181..3199)
                     /label=T7 promoter
                     /note="promoter for bacteriophage T7 RNA polymerase"
     primer_bind     complement(3209..3226)
                     /label=M13 Forward
                     /note="In lacZ gene. Also called M13-F20 or M13 (-21)
                     Forward"
     primer_bind     complement(3209..3225)
                     /label=M13 fwd
                     /note="common sequencing primer, one of multiple similar
                     variants"
     primer_bind     complement(3218..3240)
                     /label=M13/pUC Forward
                     /note="In lacZ gene"
     rep_origin      3367..3822
                     /direction=RIGHT
                     /label=f1 ori
                     /note="f1 bacteriophage origin of replication; arrow
                     indicates direction of (+) strand synthesis"
     primer_bind     complement(3454..3473)
                     /label=F1ori-R
                     /note="F1 origin, reverse primer"
     primer_bind     3664..3685
                     /label=F1ori-F
                     /note="F1 origin, forward primer"
     promoter        3848..3952
                     /gene="bla"
                     /label=AmpR promoter
     CDS             3953..4813
                     /codon_start=1
                     /gene="bla"
                     /product="beta-lactamase"
                     /label=AmpR
                     /note="confers resistance to ampicillin, carbenicillin, and
                     related antibiotics"
                     /translation="MSIQHFRVALIPFFAAFCLPVFAHPETLVKVKDAEDQLGARVGYI
                     ELDLNSGKILESFRPEERFPMMSTFKVLLCGAVLSRIDAGQEQLGRRIHYSQNDLVEYS
                     PVTEKHLTDGMTVRELCSAAITMSDNTAANLLLTTIGGPKELTAFLHNMGDHVTRLDRW
                     EPELNEAIPNDERDTTMPVAMATTLRKLLTGELLTLASRQQLIDWMEADKVAGPLLRSA
                     LPAGWFIADKSGAGERGSRGIIAALGPDGKPSRIVVIYTTGSQATMDERNRQIAEIGAS
                     LIKHW"
     primer_bind     complement(4171..4190)
                     /label=Amp-R
                     /note="Ampicillin resistance gene, reverse primer"
     rep_origin      4984..5572
                     /direction=RIGHT
                     /label=ori
                     /note="high-copy-number ColE1/pMB1/pBR322/pUC origin of
                     replication"
     primer_bind     5473..5492
                     /label=pBR322ori-F
                     /note="pBR322 origin, forward primer"
     primer_bind     5726..5743
                     /label=L4440
                     /note="L4440 vector, forward primer"
     protein_bind    5860..5881
                     /label=CAP binding site
                     /bound_moiety="E. coli catabolite activator protein"
                     /note="CAP binding activates transcription in the presence
                     of cAMP."
     promoter        5896..5926
                     /label=lac promoter
                     /note="promoter for the E. coli lac operon"
     protein_bind    5934..5950
                     /label=lac operator
                     /bound_moiety="lac repressor encoded by lacI"
                     /note="The lac repressor binds to the lac operator to
                     inhibit transcription in E. coli. This inhibition can be
                     relieved by adding lactose or
                     isopropyl-beta-D-thiogalactopyranoside (IPTG)."
     primer_bind     5939..5961
                     /label=M13/pUC Reverse
                     /note="In lacZ gene"
     primer_bind     5958..5974
                     /label=M13 rev
                     /note="common sequencing primer, one of multiple similar
                     variants"
     primer_bind     5958..5974
                     /label=M13 Reverse
                     /note="In lacZ gene. Also called M13-rev"
     primer_bind     5993..6013
                     /label=T3
                     /note="T3 promoter, forward primer"
     promoter        5995..6013
                     /label=T3 promoter
                     /note="promoter for bacteriophage T3 RNA polymerase"
     promoter        6041..6267
                     /label=RSV promoter
                     /note="Rous sarcoma virus enhancer/promoter"
     LTR             6268..6448
                     /label=5' LTR (truncated)
                     /note="truncated 5' long terminal repeat (LTR) from HIV-1"
     misc_feature    6495..6620
                     /label=HIV-1 Psi
                     /note="packaging signal of human immunodeficiency virus
                     type 1"
     misc_feature    7113..7346
                     /label=RRE
                     /note="The Rev response element (RRE) of HIV-1 allows for
                     Rev-dependent mRNA export from the nucleus to the
                     cytoplasm."
     CDS             7531..7575
                     /codon_start=1
                     /product="antigenic peptide corresponding to amino acids
                     655 to 669 of the HIV envelope protein gp41 (Lutje Hulsik
                     et al., 2013)"
                     /label=gp41 peptide
                     /note="recognized by the 2H10 single-chain llama nanobody"
                     /translation="KNEQELLELDKWASL"
     promoter        7753..7993
                     /label=U6 promoter
                     /note="RNA polymerase III promoter for human U6 snRNA"
     primer_bind     7753..7773
                     /label=hU6-F
                     /note="Human U6 promoter, forward primer"
     primer_bind     7924..7943
                     /label=LKO.1 5'
                     /note="Human U6 promoter, forward primer"
     misc_RNA        8023..8098
                     /label=gRNA scaffold
                     /note="guide RNA scaffold for the Streptococcus pyogenes
                     CRISPR/Cas9 system"
     misc_feature    8154..8271
                     /label=cPPT/CTS
                     /note="central polypurine tract and central termination
                     sequence of HIV-1"
ORIGIN
        1 cccgggtgca aagatggata aagttttaaa cagagaggaa tctttgcagc taatggacct
       61 tctaggtctt gaaaggagtg ggaattggct ccggtgcccg tcagtgggca gagcgcacat
      121 cgcccacagt ccccgagaag ttggggggag gggtcggcaa ttgatccggt gcctagagaa
      181 ggtggcgcgg ggtaaactgg gaaagtgatg tcgtgtactg gctccgcctt tttcccgagg
      241 gtgggggaga accgtatata agtgcagtag tcgccgtgaa cgttcttttt cgcaacgggt
      301 ttgccgccag aacacaggta agtgccgtgt gtggttcccg cgggcctggc ctctttacgg
      361 gttatggccc ttgcgtgcct tgaattactt ccacctggct gcagtacgtg attcttgatc
      421 ccgagcttcg ggttggaagt gggtgggaga gttcgaggcc ttgcgcttaa ggagcccctt
      481 cgcctcgtgc ttgagttgag gcctggcctg ggcgctgggg ccgccgcgtg cgaatctggt
      541 ggcaccttcg cgcctgtctc gctgctttcg ataagtctct agccatttaa aatttttgat
      601 gacctgctgc gacgcttttt ttctggcaag atagtcttgt aaatgcgggc caagatctgc
      661 acactggtat ttcggttttt ggggccgcgg gcggcgacgg ggcccgtgcg tcccagcgca
      721 catgttcggc gaggcggggc ctgcgagcgc ggccaccgag aatcggacgg gggtagtctc
      781 aagctggccg gcctgctctg gtgcctggcc tcgcgccgcc gtgtatcgcc ccgccctggg
      841 cggcaaggct ggcccggtcg gcaccagttg cgtgagcgga aagatggccg cttcccggcc
      901 ctgctgcagg gagctcaaaa tggaggacgc ggcgctcggg agagcgggcg ggtgagtcac
      961 ccacacaaag gaaaagggcc tttccgtcct cagccgtcgc ttcatgtgac tccacggagt
     1021 accgggcgcc gtccaggcac ctcgattagt tctcgagctt ttggagtacg tcgtctttag
     1081 gttgggggga ggggttttat gcgatggagt ttccccacac tgagtgggtg gagactgaag
     1141 ttaggccagc ttggcacttg atgtaattct ccttggaatt tgcccttttt gagtttggat
     1201 cttggttcat tctcaagcct cagacagtgg ttcaaagttt ttttcttcca tttcaggtgt
     1261 cgtgacgtac ggccaccatg accgagtaca agcccacggt gcgcctcgcc acccgcgacg
     1321 acgtccccag ggccgtacgc accctcgccg ccgcgttcgc cgactacccc gccacgcgcc
     1381 acaccgtcga tccggaccgc cacatcgagc gggtcaccga gctgcaagaa ctcttcctca
     1441 cgcgcgtcgg gctcgacatc ggcaaggtgt gggtcgcgga cgacggcgcc gccgtggcgg
     1501 tctggaccac gccggagagc gtcgaagcgg gggcggtgtt cgccgagatc ggcccgcgca
     1561 tggccgagtt gagcggttcc cggctggccg cgcagcaaca gatggaaggc ctcctggcgc
     1621 cgcaccggcc caaggagccc gcgtggttcc tggccaccgt cggagtctcg cccgaccacc
     1681 agggcaaggg tctgggcagc gccgtcgtgc tccccggagt ggaggcggcc gagcgcgccg
     1741 gggtgcccgc cttcctggag acctccgcgc cccgcaacct ccccttctac gagcggctcg
     1801 gcttcaccgt caccgccgac gtcgaggtgc ccgaaggacc gcgcacctgg tgcatgaccc
     1861 gcaagcccgg tgcctgaacg cgttaagtcg acaatcaacc tctggattac aaaatttgtg
     1921 aaagattgac tggtattctt aactatgttg ctccttttac gctatgtgga tacgctgctt
     1981 taatgccttt gtatcatgct attgcttccc gtatggcttt cattttctcc tccttgtata
     2041 aatcctggtt gctgtctctt tatgaggagt tgtggcccgt tgtcaggcaa cgtggcgtgg
     2101 tgtgcactgt gtttgctgac gcaaccccca ctggttgggg cattgccacc acctgtcagc
     2161 tcctttccgg gactttcgct ttccccctcc ctattgccac ggcggaactc atcgccgcct
     2221 gccttgcccg ctgctggaca ggggctcggc tgttgggcac tgacaattcc gtggtgttgt
     2281 cggggaaatc atcgtccttt ccttggctgc tcgcctgtgt tgccacctgg attctgcgcg
     2341 ggacgtcctt ctgctacgtc ccttcggccc tcaatccagc ggaccttcct tcccgcggcc
     2401 tgctgccggc tctgcggcct cttccgcgtc ttcgccttcg ccctcagacg agtcggatct
     2461 ccctttgggc cgcctccccg cgtcgacttt aagaccaatg acttacaagg cagctgtaga
     2521 tcttagccac tttttaaaag aaaagggggg actggaaggg ctaattcact cccaacgaag
     2581 acaagatctg ctttttgctt gtactgggtc tctctggtta gaccagatct gagcctggga
     2641 gctctctggc taactaggga acccactgct taagcctcaa taaagcttgc cttgagtgct
     2701 tcaagtagtg tgtgcccgtc tgttgtgtga ctctggtaac tagagatccc tcagaccctt
     2761 ttagtcagtg tggaaaatct ctagcagtac gtatagtagt tcatgtcatc ttattattca
     2821 gtatttataa cttgcaaaga aatgaatatc agagagtgag aggaacttgt ttattgcagc
     2881 ttataatggt tacaaataaa gcaatagcat cacaaatttc acaaataaag catttttttc
     2941 actgcattct agttgtggtt tgtccaaact catcaatgta tcttatcatg tctggctcta
     3001 gctatcccgc ccctaactcc gcccatcccg cccctaactc cgcccagttc cgcccattct
     3061 ccgccccatg gctgactaat tttttttatt tatgcagagg ccgaggccgc ctcggcctct
     3121 gagctattcc agaagtagtg aggaggcttt tttggaggcc tagggacgta cccaattcgc
     3181 cctatagtga gtcgtattac gcgcgctcac tggccgtcgt tttacaacgt cgtgactggg
     3241 aaaaccctgg cgttacccaa cttaatcgcc ttgcagcaca tccccctttc gccagctggc
     3301 gtaatagcga agaggcccgc accgatcgcc cttcccaaca gttgcgcagc ctgaatggcg
     3361 aatgggnnnn nnnnnnnnnn nnnnnnnnnn nnnnnnnnnn nnnnnnnnnn nnnnnnnnnn
     3421 nnnnnnnnnn nnnnnnnnnn nnnnnnnnnn nnnnnnnnnn nnnnnnnnnn nnnnnnnnnn
     3481 nnnnnnnnnn cnnnnnnnnn nnnnnnnnnn nnnnnnnnnn nnnnnnnnnn nnnnnnnnnn
     3541 nnnnnnnnnn nnnnnnnnnn nnnnnnnnnn nnnnnnnnnn nnannnnnnn nnnnnnnnnn
     3601 nnnnnnnnnn nnnnnnnnnn nnnnnnnnnn nncctttgac gttggagtcc acgttcttta
     3661 atagtggact cttgttccaa actggaacaa cactcaaccc tatctcggtc tattcttttg
     3721 atttataagg gattttgccg atttcggcct attggttaaa aaatgagctg atttaacaaa
     3781 aatttaacgc gaattttaac aaaatattaa cgcttacaat ttaggtggca cttttcgggg
     3841 aaatgtgcgc ggaaccccta tttgtttatt tttctaaata cattcaaata tgtatccgct
     3901 catgagacaa taaccctgat aaatgcttca ataatattga aaaaggaaga gtatgagtat
     3961 tcaacatttc cgtgtcgccc ttattccctt ttttgcggca ttttgccttc ctgtttttgc
     4021 tcacccagaa acgctggtga aagtaaaaga tgctgaagat cagttgggtg cacgagtggg
     4081 ttacatcgaa ctggatctca acagcggtaa gatccttgag agttttcgcc ccgaagaacg
     4141 ttttccaatg atgagcactt ttaaagttct gctatgtggc gcggtattat cccgtattga
     4201 cgccgggcaa gagcaactcg gtcgccgcat acactattct cagaatgact tggttgagta
     4261 ctcaccagtc acagaaaagc atcttacgga tggcatgaca gtaagagaat tatgcagtgc
     4321 tgccataacc atgagtgata acactgcggc caacttactt ctgacaacga tcggaggacc
     4381 gaaggagcta accgcttttt tgcacaacat gggggatcat gtaactcgcc ttgatcgttg
     4441 ggaaccggag ctgaatgaag ccataccaaa cgacgagcgt gacaccacga tgcctgtagc
     4501 aatggcaaca acgttgcgca aactattaac tggcgaacta cttactctag cttcccggca
     4561 acaattaata gactggatgg aggcggataa agttgcagga ccacttctgc gctcggccct
     4621 tccggctggc tggtttattg ctgataaatc tggagccggt gagcgtgggt ctcgcggtat
     4681 cattgcagca ctggggccag atggtaagcc ctcccgtatc gtagttatct acacgacggg
     4741 gagtcaggca actatggatg aacgaaatag acagatcgct gagataggtg cctcactgat
     4801 taagcattgg taactgtcag accaagttta ctcatatata ctttagattg atttaaaact
     4861 tcatttttaa tttaaaagga tctaggtgaa gatccttttt gataatctca tgaccaaaat
     4921 cccttaacgt gagttttcgt tccactgagc gtcagacccc gtagaaaaga tcaaaggatc
     4981 ttcttgagat cctttttttc tgcgcgtaat ctgctgcttg caaacaaaaa aaccaccgct
     5041 accagcggtg gtttgtttgc cggatcaaga gctaccaact ctttttccga aggtaactgg
     5101 cttcagcaga gcgcagatac caaatactgt tcttctagtg tagccgtagt taggccacca
     5161 cttcaagaac tctgtagcac cgcctacata cctcgctctg ctaatcctgt taccagtggc
     5221 tgctgccagt ggcgataagt cgtgtcttac cgggttggac tcaagacgat agttaccgga
     5281 taaggcgcag cggtcgggct gaacgggggg ttcgtgcaca cagcccagct tggagcgaac
     5341 gacctacacc gaactgagat acctacagcg tgagctatga gaaagcgcca cgcttcccga
     5401 agggagaaag gcggacaggt atccggtaag cggcagggtc ggaacaggag agcgcacgag
     5461 ggagcttcca gggggaaacg cctggtatct ttatagtcct gtcgggtttc gccacctctg
     5521 acttgagcgt cgatttttgt gatgctcgtc aggggggcgg agcctatgga aaaacgccag
     5581 caacgcggcc tttttacggt tcctggcctt ttgctggcct tttgctcaca tgttctttcc
     5641 tgcgttatcc cctgattctg tggataaccg tattaccgcc tttgagtgag ctgataccgc
     5701 tcgccgcagc cgaacgaccg agcgcagcga gtcagtgagc gaggaagcgg aagagcgccc
     5761 aatacgcaaa ccgcctctcc ccgcgcgttg gccgattcat taatgcagct ggcacgacag
     5821 gtttcccgac tggaaagcgg gcagtgagcg caacgcaatt aatgtgagtt agctcactca
     5881 ttaggcaccc caggctttac actttatgct tccggctcgt atgttgtgtg gaattgtgag
     5941 cggataacaa tttcacacag gaaacagcta tgaccatgat tacgccaagc gcgcaattaa
     6001 ccctcactaa agggaacaaa agctggagct gcaagcttaa tgtagtctta tgcaatactc
     6061 ttgtagtctt gcaacatggt aacgatgagt tagcaacatg ccttacaagg agagaaaaag
     6121 caccgtgcat gccgattggt ggaagtaagg tggtacgatc gtgccttatt aggaaggcaa
     6181 cagacgggtc tgacatggat tggacgaacc actgaattgc cgcattgcag agatattgta
     6241 tttaagtgcc tagctcgata cataaacggg tctctctggt tagaccagat ctgagcctgg
     6301 gagctctctg gctaactagg gaacccactg cttaagcctc aataaagctt gccttgagtg
     6361 cttcaagtag tgtgtgcccg tctgttgtgt gactctggta actagagatc cctcagaccc
     6421 ttttagtcag tgtggaaaat ctctagcagt ggcgcccgaa cagggacttg aaagcgaaag
     6481 ggaaaccaga ggagctctct cgacgcagga ctcggcttgc tgaagcgcgc acggcaagag
     6541 gcgaggggcg gcgactggtg agtacgccaa aaattttgac tagcggaggc tagaaggaga
     6601 gagatgggtg cgagagcgtc agtattaagc gggggagaat tagatcgcga tgggaaaaaa
     6661 ttcggttaag gccaggggga aagaaaaaat ataaattaaa acatatagta tgggcaagca
     6721 gggagctaga acgattcgca gttaatcctg gcctgttaga aacatcagaa ggctgtagac
     6781 aaatactggg acagctacaa ccatcccttc agacaggatc agaagaactt agatcattat
     6841 ataatacagt agcaaccctc tattgtgtgc atcaaaggat agagataaaa gacaccaagg
     6901 aagctttaga caagatagag gaagagcaaa acaaaagtaa gaccaccgca cagcaagcgg
     6961 ccgctgatct tcagacctgg aggaggagat atgagggaca attggagaag tgaattatat
     7021 aaatataaag tagtaaaaat tgaaccatta ggagtagcac ccaccaaggc aaagagaaga
     7081 gtggtgcaga gagaaaaaag agcagtggga ataggagctt tgttccttgg gttcttggga
     7141 gcagcaggaa gcactatggg cgcagcgtca atgacgctga cggtacaggc cagacaatta
     7201 ttgtctggta tagtgcagca gcagaacaat ttgctgaggg ctattgaggc gcaacagcat
     7261 ctgttgcaac tcacagtctg gggcatcaag cagctccagg caagaatcct ggctgtggaa
     7321 agatacctaa aggatcaaca gctcctgggg atttggggtt gctctggaaa actcatttgc
     7381 accactgctg tgccttggaa tgctagttgg agtaataaat ctctggaaca gatttggaat
     7441 cacacgacct ggatggagtg ggacagagaa attaacaatt acacaagctt aatacactcc
     7501 ttaattgaag aatcgcaaaa ccagcaagaa aagaatgaac aagaattatt ggaattagat
     7561 aaatgggcaa gtttgtggaa ttggtttaac ataacaaatt ggctgtggta tataaaatta
     7621 ttcataatga tagtaggagg cttggtaggt ttaagaatag tttttgctgt actttctata
     7681 gtgaatagag ttaggcaggg atattcacca ttatcgtttc agacccacct cccaaccccg
     7741 aggggaccca gagagggcct atttcccatg attccttcat atttgcatat acgatacaag
     7801 gctgttagag agataattag aattaatttg actgtaaaca caaagatatt agtacaaaat
     7861 acgtgacgta gaaagtaata atttcttggg tagtttgcag ttttaaaatt atgttttaaa
     7921 atggactatc atatgcttac cgtaacttga aagtatttcg atttcttggc tttatatatc
     7981 ttgtggaaag gacgaaacac cggagccgtg catagactgc tggttttaga gctagaaata
     8041 gcaagttaaa ataaggctag tccgttatca acttgaaaaa gtggcaccga gtcggtgctt
     8101 ttttaagctt ggcgtaacta gatcttgaga caaatggcag tattcatcca caattttaaa
     8161 agaaaagggg ggattggggg gtacagtgca ggggaaagaa tagtagacat aatagcaaca
     8221 gacatacaaa ctaaagaatt acaaaaacaa attacaaaaa ttcaaaattt tcgggtttat
     8281 tacagggaca gcagagatcc actttggcgc cggctcgagg ggg
//
