>Addgene plasmid #75878 | CKMT1A gRNA (BRDN0001145999) | depositor partial sequence | sequence record 143338 | Target Sequence
GAGCCGTGCATAGACTGCTG
