>Addgene plasmid #75878 | CKMT1A gRNA (BRDN0001145999) | addgene partial sequence | sequence record 184743 | hU6-F
TAGAAAGTAATAATTTCTTGGGTAGTTTGCAGTTTTAAAATTATGTTTTAAAATGGACTATCATATGCTT
ACCGTAACTTGAAAGTATTTCGATTTCTTGGCTTTATATATCTTGTGGAAAGGACGAAACACCGGAGCCG
TGCATAGACTGCTGGTTTTAGAGCTAGAAATAGCAAGTTAAAATAAGGCTAGTCCGTTATCAACTTGAAA
AAGTGGCACCGAGTCGGTGCTTTTTTAAGCTTGGCGTAACTAGATCTTGAGACAAATGGCAGTATTCATC
CACAATTTTAAAAGAAAAGGGGGGATTGGGGGGTACAGTGCAGGGGAAAGAATAGTAGACATAATAGCAA
CAGACATACAAACTAAAGAATTACAAAAACAAATTACAAAAATTCAAAATTTTCGGGTTTATTACAGGGA
CAGCAGAGATCCACTTTGGCGCCGGCTCGAGGGGGCCCGGGTGCAAAGATGGATAAAGTTTTAAACAGAG
AGGAATCTTTGCAGCTAATGGACCTTCTAGGTCTTGAAAGGAGTGGGAATTGGCTCCGGTGCCCGTCAGT
GGGCAGAGCG
